>Addgene plasmid #194174 | pcDNA3.1+HIF1a-AS1_deltaExon1 | addgene full sequence | sequence record 381929 | Addgene NGS Result
GACGGATCGGGAGATCTCCCGATCCCCTATGGTGCACTCTCAGTACAATCTGCTCTGATGCCGCATAGTT
AAGCCAGTATCTGCTCCCTGCTTGTGTGTTGGAGGTCGCTGAGTAGTGCGCGAGCAAAATTTAAGCTACA
ACAAGGCAAGGCTTGACCGACAATTGCATGAAGAATCTGCTTAGGGTTAGGCGTTTTGCGCTGCTTCGCG
ATGTACGGGCCAGATATACGCGTTGACATTGATTATTGACTAGTTATTAATAGTAATCAATTACGGGGTC
ATTAGTTCATAGCCCATATATGGAGTTCCGCGTTACATAACTTACGGTAAATGGCCCGCCTGGCTGACCG
CCCAACGACCCCCGCCCATTGACGTCAATAATGACGTATGTTCCCATAGTAACGCCAATAGGGACTTTCC
ATTGACGTCAATGGGTGGAGTATTTACGGTAAACTGCCCACTTGGCAGTACATCAAGTGTATCATATGCC
AAGTACGCCCCCTATTGACGTCAATGACGGTAAATGGCCCGCCTGGCATTATGCCCAGTACATGACCTTA
TGGGACTTTCCTACTTGGCAGTACATCTACGTATTAGTCATCGCTATTACCATGGTGATGCGGTTTTGGC
AGTACATCAATGGGCGTGGATAGCGGTTTGACTCACGGGGATTTCCAAGTCTCCACCCCATTGACGTCAA
TGGGAGTTTGTTTTGGCACCAAAATCAACGGGACTTTCCAAAATGTCGTAACAACTCCGCCCCATTGACG
CAAATGGGCGGTAGGCGTGTACGGTGGGAGGTCTATATAAGCAGAGCTCTCTGGCTAACTAGAGAACCCA
CTGCTTACTGGCTTATCGAAATTAATACGACTCACTATAGGGAGACCCAAGCTGGCTAGCGTTTAAACTT
AAGCTTGGTACCCTACAGTTCAACTGTCAATTGGTTGATCACCCGGATTTTATCTACACCTTAGCCTATG
GTTGTTCATCTCGTCTCTGCCTATGGCCCATTGACTCCCGGATCCCAGCTCCATTCTTCGGTACTTTACG
CACCCTGCTTCCAGTACCCCAACCAGAAGAATATATATAGCAGTTAACTGTCAGCTGGCGAAAAGGAGGA
AAATTCAGGAAGATAAAATAGCTGAATGAATTATCCCCGCTCCAGAACGCAGAGGAAAAATGAAATGGCC
AGACCCAGATGTTAAAAATGTGTTCCTTGCTCTTTCCTGCCCTAGCAAGGGCTGTTCCATGTTTAGGGGA
TGAATGCCGCTGAGAGTATTAGCAAAAATACATGTGTCATTGAGTCTGAGGAAGATAACTGAGACATACA
GGTATTTCTCATAATGCATGTGGGCATCCATAGACATATTCTTAAATGGCTTAAGGACTTGGAAACTACC
TCTAGGAAACCTGAAACTTGAATGTTGGTCCACTAGGGAGAAGAAATGTTCCATTAGAATTCTGCAGATA
TCCAGCACAGTGGCGGCCGCTCGAGTCTAGAGGGCCCGTTTAAACCCGCTGATCAGCCTCGACTGTGCCT
TCTAGTTGCCAGCCATCTGTTGTTTGCCCCTCCCCCGTGCCTTCCTTGACCCTGGAAGGTGCCACTCCCA
CTGTCCTTTCCTAATAAAATGAGGAAATTGCATCGCATTGTCTGAGTAGGTGTCATTCTATTCTGGGGGG
TGGGGTGGGGCAGGACAGCAAGGGGGAGGATTGGGAAGACAATAGCAGGCATGCTGGGGATGCGGTGGGC
TCTATGGCTTCTGAGGCGGAAAGAACCAGCTGGGGCTCTAGGGGGTATCCCC
[124 nt withheld, positions 1803-1926]
C
[91 nt withheld, positions 1928-2018]
A
[49 nt withheld, positions 2020-2068]
CCTTTGACGTTGGAGTCCACGTTCTTT
[37 nt withheld, positions 2096-2132]
ACCCTATCTCGGTCTATTCTTTTGATTTATAAGGGATTTTGCCGATTTCGGCCTATTGGTTAAAAAATGA
GCTGATTTAACAAAAATTTAACGCGAATTAATTCTGTGGAATGTGTGTCAGTTAGGGTGTGGAAAGTCCC
CAGGCTCCCCAGCAGGCAGAAGTATGCAAAGCATGCATCTCAATTAGTCAGCAACCAGGTGTGGAAAGTC
CCCAGGCTCCCCAGCAGGCAGAAGTATGCAAAGCATGCATCTCAATTAGTCAGCAACCATAGTCCCGCCC
CTAACTCCGCCCATCCCGCCCCTAACTCCGCCCAGTTCCGCCCATTCTCCGCCCCATGGCTGACTAATTT
TTTTTATTTATGCAGAGGCCGAGGCCGCCTCTGCCTCTGAGCTATTCCAGAAGTAGTGAGGAGGCTTTTT
TGGAGGCCTAGGCTTTTGCAAAAAGCTCCCGGGAGCTTGTATATCCATTTTCGGATCTGATCAAGAGACA
GGATGAGGATCGTTTCGCATGATTGAACAAGATGGATTGCACGCAGGTTCTCCGGCCGCTTGGGTGGAGA
GGCTATTCGGCTATGACTGGGCACAACAGACAATCGGCTGCTCTGATGCCGCCGTGTTCCGGCTGTCAGC
GCAGGGGCGCCCGGTTCTTTTTGTCAAGACCGACCTGTCCGGTGCCCTGAATGAACTGCAGGACGAGGCA
GCGCGGCTATCGTGGCTGGCCACGACGGGCGTTCCTTGCGCAGCTGTGCTCGACGTTGTCACTGAAGCGG
GAAGGGACTGGCTGCTATTGGGCGAAGTGCCGGGGCAGGATCTCCTGTCATCTCACCTTGCTCCTGCCGA
GAAAGTATCCATCATGGCTGATGCAATGCGGCGGCTGCATACGCTTGATCCGGCTACCTGCCCATTCGAC
CACCAAGCGAAACATCGCATCGAGCGAGCACGTACTCGGATGGAAGCCGGTCTTGTCGATCAGGATGATC
TGGACGAAGAGCATCAGGGGCTCGCGCCAGCCGAACTGTTCGCCAGGCTCAAGGCGCGCATGCCCGACGG
CGAGGATCTCGTCGTGACCCATGGCGATGCCTGCTTGCCGAATATCATGGTGGAAAATGGCCGCTTTTCT
GGATTCATCGACTGTGGCCGGCTGGGTGTGGCGGACCGCTATCAGGACATAGCGTTGGCTACCCGTGATA
TTGCTGAAGAGCTTGGCGGCGAATGGGCTGACCGCTTCCTCGTGCTTTACGGTATCGCCGCTCCCGATTC
GCAGCGCATCGCCTTCTATCGCCTTCTTGACGAGTTCTTCTGAGCGGGACTCTGGGGTTCGAAATGACCG
ACCAAGCGACGCCCAACCTGCCATCACGAGATTTCGATTCCACCGCCGCCTTCTATGAAAGGTTGGGCTT
CGGAATCGTTTTCCGGGACGCCGGCTGGATGATCCTCCAGCGCGGGGATCTCATGCTGGAGTTCTTCGCC
CACCCCAACTTGTTTATTGCAGCTTATAATGGTTACAAATAAAGCAATAGCATCACAAATTTCACAAATA
AAGCATTTTTTTCACTGCATTCTAGTTGTGGTTTGTCCAAACTCATCAATGTATCTTATCATGTCTGTAT
ACCGTCGACCTCTAGCTAGAGCTTGGCGTAATCATGGTCATAGCTGTTTCCTGTGTGAAATTGTTATCCG
CTCACAATTCCACACAACATACGAGCCGGAAGCATAAAGTGTAAAGCCTGGGGTGCCTAATGAGTGAGCT
AACTCACATTAATTGCGTTGCGCTCACTGCCCGCTTTCCAGTCGGGAAACCTGTCGTGCCAGCTGCATTA
ATGAATCGGCCAACGCGCGGGGAGAGGCGGTTTGCGTATTGGGCGCTCTTCCGCTTCCTCGCTCACTGAC
TCGCTGCGCTCGGTCGTTCGGCTGCGGCGAGCGGTATCAGCTCACTCAAAGGCGGTAATACGGTTATCCA
CAGAATCAGGGGATAACGCAGGAAAGAACATGTGAGCAAAAGGCCAGCAAAAGGCCAGGAACCGTAAAAA
GGCCGCGTTGCTGGCGTTTTTCCATAGGCTCCGCCCCCCTGACGAGCATCACAAAAATCGACGCTCAAGT
CAGAGGTGGCGAAACCCGACAGGACTATAAAGATACCAGGCGTTTCCCCCTGGAAGCTCCCTCGTGCGCT
CTCCTGTTCCGACCCTGCCGCTTACCGGATACCTGTCCGCCTTTCTCCCTTCGGGAAGCGTGGCGCTTTC
TCATAGCTCACGCTGTAGGTATCTCAGTTCGGTGTAGGTCGTTCGCTCCAAGCTGGGCTGTGTGCACGAA
CCCCCCGTTCAGCCCGACCGCTGCGCCTTATCCGGTAACTATCGTCTTGAGTCCAACCCGGTAAGACACG
ACTTATCGCCACTGGCAGCAGCCACTGGTAACAGGATTAGCAGAGCGAGGTATGTAGGCGGTGCTACAGA
GTTCTTGAAGTGGTGGCCTAACTACGGCTACACTAGAAGAACAGTATTTGGTATCTGCGCTCTGCTGAAG
CCAGTTACCTTCGGAAAAAGAGTTGGTAGCTCTTGATCCGGCAAACAAACCACCGCTGGTAGCGGTGGTT
TTTTTGTTTGCAAGCAGCAGATTACGCGCAGAAAAAAAGGATCTCAAGAAGATCCTTTGATCTTTTCTAC
GGGGTCTGACGCTCAGTGGAACGAAAACTCACGTTAAGGGATTTTGGTCATGAGATTATCAAAAAGGATC
TTCACCTAGATCCTTTTAAATTAAAAATGAAGTTTTAAATCAATCTAAAGTATATATGAGTAAACTTGGT
CTGACAGTTACCAATGCTTAATCAGTGAGGCACCTATCTCAGCGATCTGTCTATTTCGTTCATCCATAGT
TGCCTGACTCCCCGTCGTGTAGATAACTACGATACGGGAGGGCTTACCATCTGGCCCCAGTGCTGCAATG
ATACCGCGAGACCCACGCTCACCGGCTCCAGATTTATCAGCAATAAACCAGCCAGCCGGAAGGGCCGAGC
GCAGAAGTGGTCCTGCAACTTTATCCGCCTCCATCCAGTCTATTAATTGTTGCCGGGAAGCTAGAGTAAG
TAGTTCGCCAGTTAATAGTTTGCGCAACGTTGTTGCCATTGCTACAGGCATCGTGGTGTCACGCTCGTCG
TTTGGTATGGCTTCATTCAGCTCCGGTTCCCAACGATCAAGGCGAGTTACATGATCCCCCATGTTGTGCA
AAAAAGCGGTTAGCTCCTTCGGTCCTCCGATCGTTGTCAGAAGTAAGTTGGCCGCAGTGTTATCACTCAT
GGTTATGGCAGCACTGCATAATTCTCTTACTGTCATGCCATCCGTAAGATGCTTTTCTGTGACTGGTGAG
TACTCAACCAAGTCATTCTGAGAATAGTGTATGCGGCGACCGAGTTGCTCTTGCCCGGCGTCAATACGGG
ATAATACCGCGCCACATAGCAGAACTTTAAAAGTGCTCATCATTGGAAAACGTTCTTCGGGGCGAAAACT
CTCAAGGATCTTACCGCTGTTGAGATCCAGTTCGATGTAACCCACTCGTGCACCCAACTGATCTTCAGCA
TCTTTTACTTTCACCAGCGTTTCTGGGTGAGCAAAAACAGGAAGGCAAAATGCCGCAAAAAAGGGAATAA
GGGCGACACGGAAATGTTGAATACTCATACTCTTCCTTTTTCAATATTATTGAAGCATTTATCAGGGTTA
TTGTCTCATGAGCGGATACATATTTGAATGTATTTAGAAAAATAAACAAATAGGGGTTCCGCGCACATTT
CCCCGAAAAGTGCCACCTGACGTC
Features (pLannotate 1.2.2; 19 found; start..end, strand, type, name):
     28..80      -  misc_feature   bom (fragment): basis of mobility region from pBR322
    235..614     +  enhancer       CMV enhancer: human cytomegalovirus immediate early enhancer
    615..818     +  promoter       CMV promoter: human cytomegalovirus (CMV) immediate early promoter
    814..847     +  LTR            5' LTR (truncated) (fragment): truncated 5' long terminal repeat (LTR) from HIV-1
    863..881     +  promoter       T7 promoter: promoter for bacteriophage T7 RNA polymerase
   1533..1757    +  polyA_signal   bGH poly(A) signal: bovine growth hormone polyadenylation signal
   1761..1782    +  promoter       SV40 promoter (fragment): SV40 enhancer and early promoter
   1803..2231    +  rep_origin     f1 ori (sequence partly withheld): f1 bacteriophage origin of replication; arrow indicates direction of (+) strand synthesis
   2245..2574    +  promoter       SV40 promoter: SV40 enhancer and early promoter
   2641..3432    +  CDS            neo: KKA2_KLEPN - Also known as kan, nptII. Experimental evidence at protein level: Swiss-Prot protein existence level 1. Resistance to kanamycin, neomycin, paromomycin, ribostamycin, butirosin and gentamicin B. From Klebsiella pneumoniae.
   3456..3614    +  CDS            ble (fragment): BLE_KLEPN - Experimental evidence at protein level: Swiss-Prot protein existence level 1. Binding protein with a strong affinity to the bleomycin family of antibiotics. Binds to CL990; an antimitotic-antibiotic compound. From Klebsiella pneumoniae.
   3609..3730    +  polyA_signal   SV40 poly(A) signal: SV40 polyadenylation signal
   3803..3819    -  protein_bind   lac operator: The lac repressor binds to the lac operator to inhibit transcription in E. coli. This inhibition can be relieved by adding lactose or isopropyl-β-D-thiogalactopyranoside (IPTG). lac repressor encoded by lacI
   3827..3857    -  promoter       lac promoter: promoter for the E. coli lac operon
   3872..3893    -  protein_bind   CAP binding site: CAP binding activates transcription in the presence of cAMP. E. coli catabolite activator protein
   3906..3998    -  CDS            lacI (fragment): lac repressor; lacI; The lac repressor binds to the lac operator to inhibit transcription in E. coli. This inhibition can be relieved by adding lactose or isopropyl-β-D-thiogalactopyranoside (IPTG).
   4181..4769    -  rep_origin     ori: high-copy-number ColE1/pMB1/pBR322/pUC origin of replication
   4940..5800    -  CDS            AmpR: β-lactamase; bla; confers resistance to ampicillin, carbenicillin, and related antibiotics
   5801..5905    -  promoter       AmpR promoter: bla
