[The description below was written by a language model from this plasmid's Addgene catalogue record and pLannotate feature annotations shown in this document.]
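Description:
pcDNA3.1+HIF1a-AS1_deltaExon1 is a mammalian expression plasmid built on the pcDNA3.1+ backbone that carries a truncated form of the human long non-coding RNA HIF1A antisense RNA 1 (HIF1a-AS1, also called 5'aHIF1alpha). Exon 1 has been deleted, so the transcript produced corresponds to exon 2 only. The insert itself is not annotated in the feature table, but it presumably occupies the unannotated interval of roughly 650 nt between the T7 promoter and the bovine growth hormone polyadenylation signal. Transcription in mammalian cells is driven by the human cytomegalovirus immediate early enhancer and promoter and terminated by the bGH poly(A) signal. The T7 promoter upstream of the insert would also permit in vitro transcription of the RNA. The cloning sites used are not recorded.

The plasmid is propagated in E. coli through a high-copy ColE1/pUC-type origin with ampicillin selection from the β-lactamase gene. An f1 origin is also present, which allows single-stranded DNA production. For selection in mammalian cells, an SV40 early promoter drives the neomycin phosphotransferase gene, followed by an SV40 poly(A) signal, giving G418 resistance for stable line generation. Several short annotations (a truncated HIV-1 LTR fragment, ble, lacI and bom fragments, and lac promoter/operator elements) are most likely backbone remnants or partial sequence matches rather than functional parts of the design.

As a deletion variant, the construct is suited to overexpression experiments that map which region of HIF1a-AS1 is needed for its activity. The associated publication describes this lncRNA as forming DNA:DNA:RNA triplexes and interacting with the HUSH complex.
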