Addgene plasmid #194174: pcDNA3.1+HIF1a-AS1_deltaExon1
Purpose: Expresses lncRNA HIF1a-AS1 Exon2
Depositing lab: Ralf Brandes & Matthias Leisegang. Depositing organization: Goethe-Universitaet Frankfurt am Main. Publication: HIF1alpha-AS1 is a DNA:DNA:RNA triplex-forming lncRNA interacting with the HUSH complex. Leisegang MS, Bains JK, Seredinski S, Oo JA, Krause NM, Kuo CC, Gunther S, Senturk Cetin N, Warwick T, Cao C, Boos F, Izquierdo Ponce J, Haydar S, Bednarz R, Valasarajan C, Fuhrmann DC, Preussner J, Looso M, Pullamsetti SS, Schulz MH, Jonker HRA, Richter C, Rezende F, Gilsbach R, Pfluger-Muller B, Wittig I, Grummt I, Ribarska T, Costa IG, Schwalbe H, Brandes RP. Nat Commun. 2022 Nov 2;13(1):6563. doi: 10.1038/s41467-022-34252-2. PubMed 36323673.
Backbone
  Vector backbone: pcDNA3.1+
  Vector type: Mammalian Expression
Growth in bacteria
  Bacterial resistance: Ampicillin, 100 μg/mL
  Growth temperature: 37°C
  Growth strain: DH5alpha
  Copy number: High Copy
Gene/Insert
  Gene/Insert name: HIF1a-AS1 (alt names: 5'AHIF1alpha; HIF1A Antisense RNA 1)
  Species: H. sapiens (human)
  Mutation: Exon1 was deleted
  Entrez Gene: HIF1A-AS1 (a.k.a. 5'aHIF-1A, 5'aHIF1alpha)
  Promoter: CMV
  Cloning method: Restriction Enzyme; 5′ cloning site Unknown (unknown if destroyed)
Terms and licenses: Academic/Nonprofit Terms; Industry Terms: Not Available to Industry
How to cite: pcDNA3.1+HIF1a-AS1_deltaExon1 was a gift from Ralf Brandes & Matthias Leisegang (Addgene plasmid # 194174 ; http://n2t.net/addgene:194174 ; RRID:Addgene_194174)
